Addgene plasmid #32734: -962 human cyclin D1 promoter TCF (1)(2) sites mutant pGL3Basic
Depositing lab: Frank McCormick. Depositing organization: University of California, San Francisco (UCSF). Publication: Beta-catenin regulates expression of cyclin D1 in colon carcinoma cells. Tetsu O, McCormick F. Nature. 1999 Apr 1;398(6726):422-6. 10.1038/18884 PubMed 10201372.
Backbone
  Vector backbone: pGL3Basic
  Backbone manufacturer: Promega
  Backbone size w/o insert (bp): 4818
  Vector type: Luciferase
Growth in bacteria
  Bacterial resistance: Ampicillin, 100 μg/mL
  Growth temperature: 37°C
  Growth strain: DH5alpha
  Copy number: High Copy
Gene/Insert
  Gene/Insert name: CCND1 promoter
  Species: H. sapiens (human)
  Insert size (bp): 1096
  Mutation: -75 TCF(1) and -68 TCF(2) - CTTTGATCTTTGCT deletion
  Entrez Gene: CCND1 (a.k.a. BCL1, D11S287E, PRAD1, U21B31)
  Promoter: -962 CCND1
  Cloning method: Restriction Enzyme; 5′ cloning site KpnI (not destroyed); 3′ cloning site Hind3 (not destroyed)
  Sequencing primers: 5′ RVprimer3; 3′ GLprimer2
Terms and licenses: Academic/Nonprofit Terms; Industry Terms: Not Available to Industry
How to cite: -962 human cyclin D1 promoter TCF (1)(2) sites mutant pGL3Basic was a gift from Frank McCormick (Addgene plasmid # 32734 ; http://n2t.net/addgene:32734 ; RRID:Addgene_32734)
