[The description below was written by a language model from this plasmid's Addgene catalogue record.]
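Description:
-962 human cyclin D1 promoter TCF (1)(2) sites mutant pGL3Basic is a luciferase reporter plasmid built on Promega's pGL3Basic backbone (about 4.8 kb without insert). pGL3Basic is a promoterless, enhancerless firefly luciferase vector, so reporter expression in transfected mammalian cells depends on whatever regulatory fragment is placed upstream of the luciferase coding sequence. The plasmid is maintained in E. coli as a high-copy construct under ampicillin selection. No feature table accompanies the record, so the other backbone elements are not itemised here.

The insert is a roughly 1.1 kb fragment of the human CCND1 (cyclin D1) promoter, beginning at position -962 and cloned between the KpnI and HindIII sites of the polylinker, both of which are retained. It serves as the sole promoter driving luciferase. This version carries a small deletion that removes two adjacent TCF-binding sites, designated TCF(1) at -75 and TCF(2) at -68. TCF/LEF factors are the DNA-binding partners through which beta-catenin activates transcription, so eliminating these sites is expected to blunt the promoter's response to that pathway.

The associated study concerns beta-catenin regulation of cyclin D1 expression in colon carcinoma cells. In that context the construct is suited to use as a mutant comparator in transient reporter assays, where its activity can be measured against a promoter fragment with intact TCF sites to test how much these two elements contribute to cyclin D1 promoter activity. The record does not itself describe the matching wild-type construct or any other mutants in the series.
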