>Addgene plasmid #32734 | -962 human cyclin D1 promoter TCF (1)(2) sites mutant pGL3Basic | addgene partial sequence | sequence record 39796 | LucNrev 5'-CCTTATGCAGTTGCTCTCC-3'
GGCGCCGGGCCTTTCTTTATGTTTTTGGCGTCTTCCATGGTGGCTTTACCAACAGTACCGGAATGCCAAG
CTTATCGATTTCGAACCCCTGGGGAGGGCTGTGGGTCCTGGCTGGGTCCGCGCTCGGCTCTCGCTTCTGC
TGCCCCGCGCTCCCTCGCGCTCTTCTGCCCCTCGCCGGAGCGTGCGGACTCTGCTGCTCGCTGCTACTGC
GCCGACAGCCCTCTGGAGGCTCCAGGACTTTGCAACTTCAACAAAACTCCCCTGTAGTCCGTGTGACGTT
ACTGTTGTTACCCGGCAGAGAATGGGAGCGGGAGGGGGGCGGGGGCGGGCGCAGGGGGAGGGGGCGCGGG
CGCCAAACGCCGGGAGCAGCGAGGGGCAGAGCCCAAAAGCCATCCCTGAGGCGCCGCGCCTGCCCTGCGG
CGGAGTTGCCCCTGTAGTCCGGTTTTCATAGAAATGCAAATCGCCCCGCTGCAGCCTTTCTCCCCGCCAG
GGAAGAGGGGTGCAGGGGGCCCCGTCCGCCTCGAGTGGGTCCCCCGGGATTTAGGGGGTGAGGTGGAGGT
GGCTCTGCAGTAGGGGACAACTAGGAAGGCCGGCAGGCCACACGCAGCCTGGGGAGACCACGAGAAGGGG
TGACTGGGGCGCGGCGACACCCCATATC
