>Addgene plasmid #32734 | -962 human cyclin D1 promoter TCF (1)(2) sites mutant pGL3Basic | addgene partial sequence | sequence record 39808 | RVprimer3 5'-CTAGCAAAATAGGCTGTCCC-3'
TTTCTCTATCGATAGGTACCGAGCTCTTACGCGTGCTAGCCCGGGCTCGAGATCCCCGGGTACTAAAAAA
AATGAGTCAGAATGGAGATCACTGTTTCTCAGCTTTCCATTCAGAGGTGTGTTTCTCCCGGTTAAATTGC
CGGCACGGGAAGGGAGGGGGTGCAGTTGGGGACCCCCGCAAGGACCGACTGGTCAAGGTAGGAAGGCAGC
CCGAAGAGTCTCCAGGCTAGAAGGACAAGATGAAGGAAATGCTGGCCACCATCTTGGGCTGCTGCTGGAA
TTTTCGGGCATTTATTTTATTTTATTTTTTGAGCGAGCGCATGCTAAGCTGAAATCCCTTTAACTTTTAG
GGTTACCCCCTTGGGCATTTGCAACGACGCCCCTGTGCGCCGGAATGAAACTTGCACAGGGGTTGTGTGC
CCGGTCCTCCCCGTCCTTGCATGCTAAATTAGTTCTTGCAATTTACACGTGTTAATGAAAATGAAAGAAG
ATGCAGTCGCTGAGATTCTTTGGCCGTCTGTCCGCCCGTGGGTGCCCTCGTGGCGTTCTTGGAAATGCGC
CCATTCTGCCGGCTTGGATATGGGGTGTCGCCGCGCCCCAGTCACCCCTTCTCGTGGTCTCCCCAGGCTG
CGTGTGGCCTGCCGGCCTTCCTAGTTGTCCCCTACTGCAGAGCCACCTCCAC
